>Addgene plasmid #123294 | pEF-DEST51 HA-PNRC1 | addgene full sequence | sequence record 239425 | Addgene NGS Result
TAAAGTTTTAAACAGAGAGGAATCTTTGCAGCTAATGGACCTTCTAGGTCTTGAAAGGAGTGGGAATTGG
CTCCGGTGCCCGTCAGTGGGCAGAGCGCACATCGCCCACAGTCCCCGAGAAGTTGGGGGGAGGGGTCGGC
AATTGAACCGGTGCCTAGAGAAGGTGGCGCGGGGTAAACTGGGAAAGTGATGTCGTGTACTGGCTCCGCC
TTTTTCCCGAGGGTGGGGGAGAACCGTATATAAGTGCAGTAGTCGCCGTGAACGTTCTTTTTCGCAACGG
GTTTGCCGCCAGAACACAGGTAAGTGCCGTGTGTGGTTCCCGCGGGCCTGGCCTCTTTACGGGTTATGGC
CCTTGCGTGCCTTGAATTACTTCCACCTGGCTGCAGTACGTGATTCTTGATCCCGAGCTTCGGGTTGGAA
GTGGGTGGGAGAGTTCGAGGCCTTGCGCTTAAGGAGCCCCTTCGCCTCGTGCTTGAGTTGAGGCCTGGCC
TGGGCGCTGGGGCCGCCGCGTGCGAATCTGGTGGCACCTTCGCGCCTGTCTCGCTGCTTTCGATAAGTCT
CTAGCCATTTAAAATTTTTGATGACCTGCTGCGACGCTTTTTTTCTGGCAAGATAGTCTTGTAAATGCGG
GCCAAGATCTGCACACTGGTATTTCGGTTTTTGGGGCCGCGGGCGGCGACGGGGCCCGTGCGTCCCAGCG
CACATGTTCGGCGAGGCGGGGCCTGCGAGCGCGGCCACCGAGAATCGGACGGGGGTAGTCTCAAGCTGGC
CGGCCTGCTCTGGTGCCTGGCCTCGCGCCGCCGTGTATCGCCCCGCCCTGGGCGGCAAGGCTGGCCCGGT
CGGCACCAGTTGCGTGAGCGGAAAGATGGCCGCTTCCCGGCCCTGCTGCAGGGAGCTCAAAATGGAGGAC
GCGGCGCTCGGGAGAGCGGGCGGGTGAGTCACCCACACAAAGGAAAAGGGCCTTTCCGTCCTCAGCCGTC
GCTTCATGTGACTCCACGGAGTACCGGGCGCCGTCCAGGCACCTCGATTAGTTCTCGAGCTTTTGGAGTA
CGTCGTCTTTAGGTTGGGGGGAGGGGTTTTATGCGATGGAGTTTCCCCACACTGAGTGGGTGGAGACTGA
AGTTAGGCCAGCTTGGCACTTGATGTAATTCTCCTTGGAATTTGCCCTTTTTGAGTTTGGATCTTGGTTC
ATTCTCAAGCCTCAGACAGTGGTTCAAAGTTTTTTTCTTCCATTTCAGGTGTCGTGAGGAATTAGCTTGG
TACTAATACGACTCACTATAGGGAGACCCAAGCTGGCTAGGTAAGCTTGATCAACAAGTTTGTACAAAAA
AGCAGGCTCCGCGGCCGCCCCCTTCACCATGTACCCATACGACGTCCCAGACTACGCTACTGTCGTCTCC
GTCCCGCAGCGGGAGCCGCTCGTCCTGGGTGGCCGCCTTGCGCCGCTTGGCTTTTCCTCCCGAGGTTACT
TTGGGGCCCTCCCGATGGTGACCACGGCTCCGCCTCCTTTACCCCGGATCCCGGACCCCCGGGCACTGCC
CCCGACCCTCTTCCTTCCTCATTTCCTAGGGGGAGATGGCCCGTGTCTGACCCCCCAGCCTCGCGCTCCA
GCAGCTCTGCCCAACCGCAGCCTCGCCGTGGCGGGAGGCACTCCTCGGGCAGCGCCGAAGAAGCGGCGAA
AGAAGAAGGTGCGGGCCAGCCCCGCAGGGCAGCTGCCCAGCCGCTTCCACCAGTACCAGCAGCACCGGCC
GAGTCTGGAGGGCGGCCGGAGCCCCGCGACCGGCCCGAGCGGAGCGCAGGAGGTCCCGGGCCCGGCCGCC
GCCTTGGCCCCGAGTCCTGCAGCCGCAGCCGGCACGGAGGGAGCCAGCCCCGACCTTGCCCCGCTGCGGC
CCGCGGCTCCCGGCCAAACCCCCCTCAGGAAAGAGGTTTTAAAATCAAAGATGGGAAAATCGGAGAAAAT
TGCCCTTCCCCATGGCCAGCTTGTTCATGGTATACACTTGTATGAGCAACCAAAGATAAACAGACAGAAA
AGCAAATATAACTTGCCACTAACCAAGATCACCTCTGCAAAAAGAAATGAAAACAACTTTTGGCAGGATT
CTGTTTCATCTGACAGAATTCAGAAGCAGGAAAAAAAGCCTTTTAAAAATACCGAGAACATTAAAAATTC
GCATTTGAAGAAATCAGCATTTCTAACTGAAGTGAGCCAAAAGGAAAATTATGCTGGGGCAAAGTTTAGT
GATCCACCTTCTCCTAGTGTTCTTCCAAAGCCTCCTAGTCACTGGATGGGAAGCACTGTTGAAAATTCCA
ACCAAAACAGGGAGCTGATGGCAGTACACTTAAAAACGCTCCTCAAAGTTCAAACTTAGAAGGGTGGGCG
CGCCGACCCAGCTTTCTTGTACAAAGTGGTTGATCTAGAGGGCCCGCGGTTCGAAGGTAAGCCTATCCCT
AACCCTCTCCTCGGTCTCGATTCTACGCGTACCGGTCATCATCACCATCACCATTGAGTTTAAACCCGCT
GATCAGCCTCGACTGTGCCTTCTAGTTGCCAGCCATCTGTTGTTTGCCCCTCCCCCGTGCCTTCCTTGAC
CCTGGAAGGTGCCACTCCCACTGTCCTTTCCTAATAAAATGAGGAAATTGCATCGCATTGTCTGAGTAGG
TGTCATTCTATTCTGGGGGGTGGGGTGGGGCAGGACAGCAAGGGGGAGGATTGGGAAGACAATAGCAGGC
ATGCTGGGGATGCGGTGGGCTCTATGGCTTCTGAGGCGGAAAGAACCAGCTGGGGCTCTAGGGGGTATCC
CC
[124 nt withheld, positions 2803-2926]
C
[91 nt withheld, positions 2928-3018]
A
[49 nt withheld, positions 3020-3068]
CCTTTGACGTTGGAGTCCACGTTCTTT
[37 nt withheld, positions 3096-3132]
ACCCTATCTCGGTCTATTCTTTTGATTTATAAGGGATTTTGCCGATTTCGGCCTATTGGTTAAAAAATGA
GCTGATTTAACAAAAATTTAACGCGAATTAATTCTGTGGAATGTGTGTCAGTTAGGGTGTGGAAAGTCCC
CAGGCTCCCCAGCAGGCAGAAGTATGCAAAGCATGCATCTCAATTAGTCAGCAACCAGGTGTGGAAAGTC
CCCAGGCTCCCCAGCAGGCAGAAGTATGCAAAGCATGCATCTCAATTAGTCAGCAACCATAGTCCCGCCC
CTAACTCCGCCCATCCCGCCCCTAACTCCGCCCAGTTCCGCCCATTCTCCGCCCCATGGCTGACTAATTT
TTTTTATTTATGCAGAGGCCGAGGCCGCCTCTGCCTCTGAGCTATTCCAGAAGTAGTGAGGAGGCTTTTT
TGGAGGCCTAGGCTTTTGCAAAAAGCTCCCGGGAGCTTGTATATCCATTTTCGGATCTGATCAGCACGTG
TTGACAATTAATCATCGGCATAGTATATCGGCATAGTATAATACGACAAGGTGAGGAACTAAACCATGGC
CAAGCCTTTGTCTCAAGAAGAATCCACCCTCATTGAAAGAGCAACGGCTACAATCAACAGCATCCCCATC
TCTGAAGACTACAGCGTCGCCAGCGCAGCTCTCTCTAGCGACGGCCGCATCTTCACTGGTGTCAATGTAT
ATCATTTTACTGGGGGACCTTGTGCAGAACTCGTGGTGCTGGGCACTGCTGCTGCTGCGGCAGCTGGCAA
CCTGACTTGTATCGTCGCGATCGGAAATGAGAACAGGGGCATCTTGAGCCCCTGCGGACGGTGCCGACAG
GTGCTTCTCGATCTGCATCCTGGGATCAAAGCCATAGTGAAGGACAGTGATGGACAGCCGACGGCAGTTG
GGATTCGTGAATTGCTGCCCTCTGGTTATGTGTGGGAGGGCTAAGCACTTCGTGGCCGAGGAGCAGGACT
GACACGTGCTACGAGATTTCGATTCCACCGCCGCCTTCTATGAAAGGTTGGGCTTCGGAATCGTTTTCCG
GGACGCCGGCTGGATGATCCTCCAGCGCGGGGATCTCATGCTGGAGTTCTTCGCCCACCCCAACTTGTTT
ATTGCAGCTTATAATGGTTACAAATAAAGCAATAGCATCACAAATTTCACAAATAAAGCATTTTTTTCAC
TGCATTCTAGTTGTGGTTTGTCCAAACTCATCAATGTATCTTATCATGTCTGTATACCGTCGACCTCTAG
CTAGAGCTTGGCGTAATCATGGTCATAGCTGTTTCCTGTGTGAAATTGTTATCCGCTCACAATTCCACAC
AACATACGAGCCGGAAGCATAAAGTGTAAAGCCTGGGGTGCCTAATGAGTGAGCTAACTCACATTAATTG
CGTTGCGCTCACTGCCCGCTTTCCAGTCGGGAAACCTGTCGTGCCAGCTGCATTAATGAATCGGCCAACG
CGCGGGGAGAGGCGGTTTGCGTATTGGGCGCTCTTCCGCTTCCTCGCTCACTGACTCGCTGCGCTCGGTC
GTTCGGCTGCGGCGAGCGGTATCAGCTCACTCAAAGGCGGTAATACGGTTATCCACAGAATCAGGGGATA
ACGCAGGAAAGAACATGTGAGCAAAAGGCCAGGAACCGTAAAAAGGCCGCGTTGCTGGCGTTTTTCCATA
GGCTCCGCCCCCCTGACGAGCATCACAAAAATCGACGCTCAAGTCAGAGGTGGCGAAACCCGACAGGACT
ATAAAGATACCAGGCGTTTCCCCCTGGAAGCTCCCTCGTGCGCTCTCCTGTTCCGACCCTGCCGCTTACC
GGATACCTGTCCGCCTTTCTCCCTTCGGGAAGCGTGGCGCTTTCTCATAGCTCACGCTGTAGGTATCTCA
GTTCGGTGTAGGTCGTTCGCTCCAAGCTGGGCTGTGTGCACGAACCCCCCGTTCAGCCCGACCGCTGCGC
CTTATCCGGTAACTATCGTCTTGAGTCCAACCCGGTAAGACACGACTTATCGCCACTGGCAGCAGCCACT
GGTAACAGGATTAGCAGAGCGAGGTATGTAGGCGGTGCTACAGAGTTCTTGAAGTGGTGGCCTAACTACG
GCTACACTAGAAGAACAGTATTTGGTATCTGCGCTCTGCTGAAGCCAGTTACCTTCGGAAAAAGAGTTGG
TAGCTCTTGATCCGGCAAACAAACCACCGCTGGTAGCGGTGGTTTTTTTGTTTGCAAGCAGCAGATTACG
CGCAGAAAAAAAGGATCTCAAGAAGATCCTTTGATCTTTTCTACGGGGTCTGACGCTCAGTGGAACGAAA
ACTCACGTTAAGGGATTTTGGTCATGAGATTATCAAAAAGGATCTTCACCTAGATCCTTTTAAATTAAAA
ATGAAGTTTTAAATCAATCTAAAGTATATATGAGTAAACTTGGTCTGACAGTTACCAATGCTTAATCAGT
GAGGCACCTATCTCAGCGATCTGTCTATTTCGTTCATCCATAGTTGCCTGACTCCCCGTCGTGTAGATAA
CTACGATACGGGAGGGCTTACCATCTGGCCCCAGTGCTGCAATGATACCGCGAGACCCACGCTCACCGGC
TCCAGATTTATCAGCAATAAACCAGCCAGCCGGAAGGGCCGAGCGCAGAAGTGGTCCTGCAACTTTATCC
GCCTCCATCCAGTCTATTAATTGTTGCCGGGAAGCTAGAGTAAGTAGTTCGCCAGTTAATAGTTTGCGCA
ACGTTGTTGCCATTGCTACAGGCATCGTGGTGTCACGCTCGTCGTTTGGTATGGCTTCATTCAGCTCCGG
TTCCCAACGATCAAGGCGAGTTACATGATCCCCCATGTTGTGCAAAAAAGCGGTTAGCTCCTTCGGTCCT
CCGATCGTTGTCAGAAGTAAGTTGGCCGCAGTGTTATCACTCATGGTTATGGCAGCACTGCATAATTCTC
TTACTGTCATGCCATCCGTAAGATGCTTTTCTGTGACTGGTGAGTACTCAACCAAGTCATTCTGAGAATA
GTGTATGCGGCGACCGAGTTGCTCTTGCCCGGCGTCAATACGGGATAATACCGCGCCACATAGCAGAACT
TTAAAAGTGCTCATCATTGGAAAACGTTCTTCGGGGCGAAAACTCTCAAGGATCTTACCGCTGTTGAGAT
CCAGTTCGATGTAACCCACTCGTGCACCCAACTGATCTTCAGCATCTTTTACTTTCACCAGCGTTTCTGG
GTGAGCAAAAACAGGAAGGCAAAATGCCGCAAAAAAGGGAATAAGGGCGACACGGAAATGTTGAATACTC
ATACTCTTCCTTTTTCAATATTATTGAAGCATTTATCAGGGTTATTGTCTCATGAGCGGATACATATTTG
AATGTATTTAGAAAAATAAACAAATAGGGGTTCCGCGCACATTTCCCCGAAAAGTGCCACCTGACGTCGA
CGGATCGGGAGATCTCCCGATCCCCTATGGTGCACTCTCAGTACAATCTGCTCTGATGCCGCATAGTTAA
GCCAGTATCTGCTCCCTGCTTGTGTGTTGGAGGTCGCTGAGTAGTGCGCGAGCAAAATTTAAGCTACAAC
AAGGCAAGGCTTGACCGACAATTGCATGAAGAATCTGCTTAGGGTTAGGCGTTTTGCGCTGCTTCGCGAT
GTACGGGCCAGATATACGCGTTGACATTGATTATTGACTAGGCTTTTGCAAAAAGCTTTGCAAAGATGGA
Features (pLannotate 1.2.2; 25 found; start..end, strand, type, name):
     69..1247    +  promoter       EF-1α promoter: strong constitutive promoter for human elongation factor EF-1α
   1264..1282    +  promoter       T7 promoter: promoter for bacteriophage T7 RNA polymerase
   1314..1338    +  protein_bind   attB1: mutant version of attB; recombination site for the Gateway® BP reaction BP Clonase™
   1389..2366    +  CDS            PNRC1: PNRC1_HUMAN - Also known as PROL2. Experimental evidence at protein level: Swiss-Prot protein existence level 1. Nuclear receptor coactivator. May play a role in signal transduction. From Homo sapiens (Human).
   2386..2410    -  protein_bind   attB2: mutant version of attB; recombination site for the Gateway® BP reaction BP Clonase™
   2436..2477    +  CDS            V5 tag: epitope tag from simian virus 5
   2533..2757    +  polyA_signal   bGH poly(A) signal: bovine growth hormone polyadenylation signal
   2761..2782    +  promoter       SV40 promoter (fragment): SV40 enhancer and early promoter
   2803..3231    +  rep_origin     f1 ori (sequence partly withheld): f1 bacteriophage origin of replication; arrow indicates direction of (+) strand synthesis
   3245..3574    +  promoter       SV40 promoter: SV40 enhancer and early promoter
   3622..3669    +  promoter       EM7 promoter: synthetic bacterial promoter&nbsp
   3688..4086    +  CDS            BSD: blasticidin S deaminase; Aspergillus terreus BSD; confers resistance to blasticidin
   4087..4114    +  CDS            BleoR (fragment): antibiotic-binding protein; Sh ble from Streptoalloteichus hindustanus; confers resistance to bleomycin, phleomycin, and Zeocin™
   4124..4249    +  CDS            ble (fragment): BLE_KLEPN - Experimental evidence at protein level: Swiss-Prot protein existence level 1. Binding protein with a strong affinity to the bleomycin family of antibiotics. Binds to CL990; an antimitotic-antibiotic compound. From Klebsiella pneumoniae.
   4244..4365    +  polyA_signal   SV40 poly(A) signal: SV40 polyadenylation signal
   4438..4454    -  protein_bind   lac operator: The lac repressor binds to the lac operator to inhibit transcription in E. coli. This inhibition can be relieved by adding lactose or isopropyl-β-D-thiogalactopyranoside (IPTG). lac repressor encoded by lacI
   4462..4492    -  promoter       lac promoter: promoter for the E. coli lac operon
   4507..4528    -  protein_bind   CAP binding site: CAP binding activates transcription in the presence of cAMP. E. coli catabolite activator protein
   4541..4633    -  CDS            lacI (fragment): lac repressor; lacI; The lac repressor binds to the lac operator to inhibit transcription in E. coli. This inhibition can be relieved by adding lactose or isopropyl-β-D-thiogalactopyranoside (IPTG).
   4805..5393    -  rep_origin     ori: high-copy-number ColE1/pMB1/pBR322/pUC origin of replication
   5564..6424    -  CDS            AmpR: β-lactamase; bla; confers resistance to ampicillin, carbenicillin, and related antibiotics
   6425..6529    -  promoter       AmpR promoter: bla
   6588..6640    -  misc_feature   bom (fragment): basis of mobility region from pBR322
   6795..6813    +  enhancer       CMV enhancer (fragment): human cytomegalovirus immediate early enhancer
   6838..62      +  CDS            small t antigen (fragment) (across the origin): SV40 (simian virus 40) small t antigen
