[The description below was written by a language model from this plasmid's Addgene catalogue record and pLannotate feature annotations shown in this document.]
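Description:
pEF-DEST51 HA-PNRC1 is a mammalian expression plasmid of about 6.8 kb, built by Gateway recombination into the pEF-DEST51 destination backbone. It is propagated in E. coli through a high-copy ColE1/pUC-type origin and selected with ampicillin via the β-lactamase gene. An f1 origin is also present, which in principle allows single-stranded DNA production. For selection in mammalian cells the backbone carries a blasticidin S deaminase gene. This gene sits behind tandem SV40 early and bacterial EM7 promoters and is followed by an SV40 polyadenylation signal, so blasticidin resistance can be expressed in either host.

The payload is the human PNRC1 coding sequence (proline-rich nuclear receptor coactivator 1; recorded insert about 990 bp), flanked by the attB1 and attB2 sites left by the Gateway reaction. Transcription is driven by the strong constitutive human EF-1α promoter and terminated by the bovine growth hormone polyadenylation signal. A T7 promoter lies just upstream of attB1 and is commonly used for in vitro transcription or as a sequencing primer site. According to the catalogue entry the protein carries an N-terminal HA epitope. The automated feature table does not annotate this tag, although a short unannotated gap between attB1 and the PNRC1 open reading frame could accommodate it. The backbone's V5 tag lies downstream of attB2, but the record does not say whether the insert retains a stop codon and therefore whether V5 is fused to the protein. Several short fragment hits (bleomycin resistance, lacI, CMV enhancer, SV40 small t antigen) appear to be backbone remnants or partial matches rather than functional elements.

The plasmid is intended for constitutive expression of HA-tagged PNRC1 in mammalian cells. It comes from a study reporting that PNRC1 acts as a tumour suppressor by recruiting the decapping complex to the nucleolus and blocking rRNA maturation.
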