Addgene plasmid #123294: pEF-DEST51 HA-PNRC1
Purpose: Mammalian expression of PNRC1 N-HA
Depositing lab: Giovanni Tonon. Depositing organization: Ospedale San Raffaele. Publication: Tumor suppressor PNRC1 blocks rRNA maturation by recruiting the decapping complex to the nucleolus. Gaviraghi M, Vivori C, Pareja Sanchez Y, Invernizzi F, Cattaneo A, Santoliquido BM, Frenquelli M, Segalla S, Bachi A, Doglioni C, Pelechano V, Cittaro D, Tonon G. EMBO J. 2018 Dec 3;37(23). pii: embj.201899179. doi: 10.15252/embj.201899179. Epub 2018 Oct 29. PubMed 30373810.
Backbone
  Vector backbone: pEF-DEST51
  Vector type: Mammalian Expression
Growth in bacteria
  Bacterial resistance: Ampicillin, 100 μg/mL
  Growth temperature: 37°C
  Growth strain: DH5alpha
  Copy number: High Copy
Gene/Insert
  Gene/Insert name: PNRC1
  Species: H. sapiens (human)
  Insert size (bp): 990
  Entrez Gene: PNRC1 (a.k.a. B4-2, PNAS-145, PROL2, PRR2)
  Tag / fusion protein: HA (N terminal on insert)
Terms and licenses: Academic/Nonprofit Terms; Industry Terms: Not Available to Industry
How to cite: pEF-DEST51 HA-PNRC1 was a gift from Giovanni Tonon (Addgene plasmid # 123294 ; http://n2t.net/addgene:123294 ; RRID:Addgene_123294)
